>Addgene plasmid #215026 | pGL3-noSV40-humanEC1.45_min1-2_4XEboxMutant | addgene full sequence | sequence record 425844 | Addgene NGS Result
GCTTTACCAACAGTACCGGAATGCCAAGCTTTTTGCAAAAGCCTAGGCCTCCAAAAAAGCCTCCTCACTA
CTTCTGGAATAGCTCAGAGGCCGAGGCGGCCTCGGCCTCTGCATAAATAAAAAAAATTAGTCAGCGATGG
GGCGGAGAATGGGCGGAACTGGGCGGAGTTAGGGGCGGGATGGGCGGAGTTAGGGGCGGGACTATGGTTG
CTGACTAATTGAGATGCAGATCGCAGATCTTTCACTGAGTAAGGAGGAATGAATTCATTTGTACCATTTA
AATGTGAGGAAAAGGATTGCAAAATCTTGGTGGTCTGGGTGGGCTCAATGTGCTCAATATCCATTAAGAT
CCAAAATTTACTCGAACCTACAGATTAATTCTCCTGCAGGAACTGAGGCAAACCAATATTGAGCAAAAGT
TAATCAAGCACTGATCTCTCCCAATCCTTCTAATCACAGTTGAGCATGATTTCAAACCTTTGCACTGAGG
CTCGAGCTGTTTAAAAATAGTGAATCCCTGGCAGTAGTAAGAATAAAGGGTACTGTTAGTGATTCAAAAA
TGGGAAAATTTTCTGAAAGCACAGATGCTCAATCTAAGTTAGATAGATAAACTAGAACAGAAGTGAAACC
TGAGGCTGGGTCGATGCTCCTTTCTTCCACACTCTAGAGGGGCTGGTTGCAAGGTTCAACGGGGTTAGCG
CGGAGGCGACCCGGCTATGAGGCAGGAAGCATCCGCGTCCACGGAAGAGCAGCTACATGGCGTACCTATC
GATAGAGAAATGTTCTGGCACCTGCACTTGCACTGGGGACAGCCTATTTTGCTAGTTTGTTTTGTTTCGT
TTTGTTTTGATGGAGAGCGTATGTTAGTACTATCGATTCACACAAAAAACCAACACACAGATGTAATGAA
AATAAAGATATTTTATTGCGGCCGCTCCAAGTACCTCCCGTACCTTAATATTACTTACTTATCATGGTAG
CTTGGGCTGGCGTAATAGCGAAGAGGCCCGCACCGATCGCCCTTCCCAACAGTTGCGCAGCCTGAATGGC
GAATGGCAAATTGTAAGCGTTAATATTTTGTTAAAATTCGCGTTAAATTTTTGTTAAATCAGCTCATTTT
TTAACCAATAGGCCGAAATCGGCAAAATCCCTTATAAATCAAAAGAATAGACCGAGATAGGGT
[37 nt withheld, positions 1184-1220]
AAAGAACGTGGACTCCAACGTCAAAGG
[49 nt withheld, positions 1248-1296]
T
[91 nt withheld, positions 1298-1388]
G
[124 nt withheld, positions 1390-1513]
CAGGTGGCACTTTTCGGGGAAATGTGCGCGGAACCCCTATTTGTTTATTTTTCTAAATACATTCAAATAT
GTATCCGCTCATGAGACAATAACCCTGATAAATGCTTCAATAATATTGAAAAAGGAAGAGTATGAGTATT
CAACATTTCCGTGTCGCCCTTATTCCCTTTTTTGCGGCATTTTGCCTTCCTGTTTTTGCTCACCCAGAAA
CGCTGGTGAAAGTAAAAGATGCTGAAGATCAGTTGGGTGCACGAGTGGGTTACATCGAACTGGATCTCAA
CAGCGGTAAGATCCTTGAGAGTTTTCGCCCCGAAGAACGTTTTCCAATGATGAGCACTTTTAAAGTTCTG
CTATGTGGCGCGGTATTATCCCGTATTGACGCCGGGCAAGAGCAACTCGGTCGCCGCATACACTATTCTC
AGAATGACTTGGTTGAGTACTCACCAGTCACAGAAAAGCATCTTACGGATGGCATGACAGTAAGAGAATT
ATGCAGTGCTGCCATAACCATGAGTGATAACACTGCGGCCAACTTACTTCTGACAACGATCGGAGGACCG
AAGGAGCTAACCGCTTTTTTGCACAACATGGGGGATCATGTAACTCGCCTTGATCGTTGGGAACCGGAGC
TGAATGAAGCCATACCAAACGACGAGCGTGACACCACGATGCCTGTAGCAATGGCAACAACGTTGCGCAA
ACTATTAACTGGCGAACTACTTACTCTAGCTTCCCGGCAACAATTAATAGACTGGATGGAGGCGGATAAA
GTTGCAGGACCACTTCTGCGCTCGGCCCTTCCGGCTGGCTGGTTTATTGCTGATAAATCTGGAGCCGGTG
AGCGTGGGTCTCGCGGTATCATTGCAGCACTGGGGCCAGATGGTAAGCCCTCCCGTATCGTAGTTATCTA
CACGACGGGGAGTCAGGCAACTATGGATGAACGAAATAGACAGATCGCTGAGATAGGTGCCTCACTGATT
AAGCATTGGTAACTGTCAGACCAAGTTTACTCATATATACTTTAGATTGATTTAAAACTTCATTTTTAAT
TTAAAAGGATCTAGGTGAAGATCCTTTTTGATAATCTCATGACCAAAATCCCTTAACGTGAGTTTTCGTT
CCACTGAGCGTCAGACCCCGTAGAAAAGATCAAAGGATCTTCTTGAGATCCTTTTTTTCTGCGCGTAATC
TGCTGCTTGCAAACAAAAAAACCACCGCTACCAGCGGTGGTTTGTTTGCCGGATCAAGAGCTACCAACTC
TTTTTCCGAAGGTAACTGGCTTCAGCAGAGCGCAGATACCAAATACTGTTCTTCTAGTGTAGCCGTAGTT
AGGCCACCACTTCAAGAACTCTGTAGCACCGCCTACATACCTCGCTCTGCTAATCCTGTTACCAGTGGCT
GCTGCCAGTGGCGATAAGTCGTGTCTTACCGGGTTGGACTCAAGACGATAGTTACCGGATAAGGCGCAGC
GGTCGGGCTGAACGGGGGGTTCGTGCACACAGCCCAGCTTGGAGCGAACGACCTACACCGAACTGAGATA
CCTACAGCGTGAGCTATGAGAAAGCGCCACGCTTCCCGAAGGGAGAAAGGCGGACAGGTATCCGGTAAGC
GGCAGGGTCGGAACAGGAGAGCGCACGAGGGAGCTTCCAGGGGGAAACGCCTGGTATCTTTATAGTCCTG
TCGGGTTTCGCCACCTCTGACTTGAGCGTCGATTTTTGTGATGCTCGTCAGGGGGGCGGAGCCTATGGAA
AAACGCCAGCAACGCGGCCTTTTTACGGTTCCTGGCCTTTTGCTGGCCTTTTGCTCACATGTTCTTTCCT
GCGTTATCCCCTGATTCTGTGGATAACCGTATTACCGCCTTTGAGTGAGCTGATACCGCTCGCCGCAGCC
GAACGACCGAGCGCAGCGAGTCAGTGAGCGAGGAAGCGGAAGAGCGCTGCCGGCACCTGTCCTACGAGTT
GCATGATAAAGAAGACAGTCATAAGTGCGGCGACGATAGTCATGCCCCGCGCCCACCGGAAGGAGCTGAC
TGGGTTGAAGGCTCTCAAGGGCATCGGTCGACGGATCCAGATCCTTATCGATTTTACCACATTTGTAGAG
GTTTTACTTGCTTTAAAAAACCTCCCACACCTCCCCCTGAACCTGAAACATAAAATGAATGCAATTGTTG
TTGTTAACTTGTTTATTGCAGCTTATAATGGTTACAAATAAAGCAATAGCATCACAAATTTCACAAATAA
AGCATTTTTTTCACTGCATTCTAGTTGTGGTTTGTCCAAACTCATCAATGTATCTTATCATGTCTGCTCG
AAGCGGCCGGCCGCCCCGACTCTAGAATTACACGGCGATCTTTCCGCCCTTCTTGGCCTTTATGAGGATC
TCTCTGATTTTTCTTGCGTCGAGTTTTCCGGTAAGACCTTTCGGTACTTCGTCCACAAACACAACTCCTC
CGCGCAACTTTTTCGCGGTTGTTACTTGACTGGCGACGTAATCCACGATCTCTTTTTCCGTCATCGTCTT
TCCGTGCTCCAAAACAACAACGGCGGCGGGAAGTTCACCGGCGTCATCGTCGGGAAGACCTGCGACACCT
GCGTCGAAGATGTTGGGGTGTTGGAGCAAGATGGATTCCAATTCAGCGGGAGCCACCTGATAGCCTTTGT
ACTTAATCAGAGACTTCAGGCGGTCAACGATGAAGAAGTGTTCGTCTTCGTCCCAGTAAGCTATGTCTCC
AGAATGTAGCCATCCATCCTTGTCAATCAAGGCGTTGGTCGCTTCCGGATTGTTTACATAACCGGACATA
ATCATAGGACCTCTCACACACAGTTCGCCTCTTTGATTAACGCCCAGCGTTTTCCCGGTATCCAGATCCA
CAACCTTCGCTTCAAAAAATGGAACAACTTTACCGACCGCGCCCGGTTTATCATCCCCCTCGGGTGTAAT
CAGAATAGCTGATGTAGTCTCAGTGAGCCCATATCCTTGCCTGATACCTGGCAGATGGAACCTCTTGGCA
ACCGCTTCCCCGACTTCCTTAGAGAGGGGAGCGCCACCAGAAGCAATTTCGTGTAAATTAGATAAATCGT
ATTTGTCAATCAGAGTGCTTTTGGCGAAGAAGGAGAATAGGGTTGGCACCAGCAGCGCACTTTGAATCTT
GTAATCCTGAAGGCTCCTCAGAAACAGCTCTTCTTCAAATCTATACATTAAGACGACTCGAAATCCACAT
ATCAAATATCCGAGTGTAGTAAACATTCCAAAACCGTGATGGAATGGAACAACACTTAAAATCGCAGTAT
CCGGAATGATTTGATTGCCAAAAATAGGATCTCTGGCATGCGAGAATCTCACGCAGGCAGTTCTATGAGG
CAGAGCGACACCTTTAGGCAGACCAGTAGATCCAGAGGAGTTCATGATCAGTGCAATTGTCTTGTCCCTA
TCGAAGGACTCTGGCACAAAATCGTATTCATTAAAACCGGGAGGTAGATGAGATGTGACGAACGTGTACA
TCGACTGAAATCCCTGGTAATCCGTTTTAGAATCCATGATAATAATTTTTTGGATGATTGGGAGCTTTTT
TTGCACGTTCAAAATTTTTTGCAACCCCTTTTTGGAAACGAACACCACGGTAGGCTGCGAAATGCCCATA
CTGTTGAGCAATTCACGTTCATTATAAATGTCGTTCGCGGGCGCAACTGCAACTCCGATAAATAACGCGC
CCAACACCGGCATAAAGAATTGAAGAGAGTTTTCACTGCATACGACGATTCTGTGATTTGTATTCAGCCC
ATATCGTTTCATAGCTTCTGCCAACCGAACGGACATTTCGAAGTACTCAGCGTAAGTGATGTCCACCTCG
ATATGTGCATCTGTAAAAGCAATTGTTCCAGGAACCAGGGCGTATCTCTTCATAGCCTTATGCAGTTGCT
CTCCAGCGGTTCCATCTTCCAGCGGATAGAATGGCGCCGGGCCTTTCTTTATGTTTTTGGCGTCTTCCAT
GGTG
Features (pLannotate 1.2.2; 12 found; start..end, strand, type, name):
     32..228     -  promoter       SV40 promoter: SV40 early promoter
    774..865     -  misc_feature   pause site: RNA polymerase II transcriptional pause signal from the human α2 globin gene
    879..927     -  polyA_signal   poly(A) signal: synthetic polyadenylation signal
    986..1053    +  CDS            lacZα (fragment): LacZα fragment of β-galactosidase; lacZ fragment
   1085..1513    -  rep_origin     f1 ori (sequence partly withheld): f1 bacteriophage origin of replication; arrow indicates direction of (+) strand synthesis
   1540..1644    +  promoter       AmpR promoter: bla
   1645..2505    +  CDS            AmpR: β-lactamase; bla; confers resistance to ampicillin, carbenicillin, and related antibiotics
   2676..3264    +  rep_origin     ori: high-copy-number ColE1/pMB1/pBR322/pUC origin of replication
   3444..3576    -  CDS            TcR (fragment): tetracycline efflux protein; tet; confers resistance to tetracycline
   3598..3666    +  CDS            large T antigen (fragment): large T antigen from SV40 (simian virus 40)
   3689..3810    +  polyA_signal   SV40 poly(A) signal: SV40 polyadenylation signal
   3851..5503    -  CDS            luciferase: firefly luciferase; luc+; enhanced luc+ version of the luciferase gene
