[The description below was written by a language model from this plasmid's Addgene catalogue record and pLannotate feature annotations shown in this document.]
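Description:
pGL3-noSV40-humanEC1.45_min1-2_4XEboxMutant is a firefly luciferase enhancer reporter plasmid built on the pGL3-Promoter backbone for transient transfection into mammalian cells. It is maintained in E. coli as a high-copy plasmid through a ColE1/pUC-type origin and selected with ampicillin via the β-lactamase gene under its own promoter. An f1 phage origin is also present. The short lacZα, tetracycline-resistance and SV40 large T antigen matches in the annotation are fragments, most likely backbone remnants rather than functional genes.

The reporter unit consists of the SV40 early promoter driving the enhanced luc+ firefly luciferase coding sequence, terminated by the SV40 late-type poly(A) signal. Upstream of the regulatory region lie a synthetic poly(A) signal and the human α2-globin RNA polymerase II pause site, standard pGL3 elements that limit read-through transcription from the backbone into the reporter. Although the name contains "noSV40", both the catalogue entry and the feature table list an SV40 promoter, and the record does not explain what the name refers to.

The 488 bp human insert contains minimal enhancer regions 1 and 2 (min1 and min2) of the SOX9 enhancer cluster EC1.45, carrying four E-box mutations within Coordinator motifs. It is not annotated in the feature table, but it probably occupies the unannotated stretch between the promoter and the pause site. The cloning sites are unknown. The construct is suited to testing how loss of these E-boxes affects enhancer activity, presumably by comparing its luciferase output with that of an unmutated enhancer reporter.
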