Addgene plasmid #215026: pGL3-noSV40-humanEC1.45_min1-2_4XEboxMutant
Purpose: Firefly luciferase enhancer reporter plasmid with minimal enhancer regions 1 and 2 (min1 and min2) from SOX9 enhancer cluster EC1.45 with E-boxes mutated
Depositing lab: Joanna Wysocka. Depositing organization: Stanford University. Publication: DNA-guided transcription factor cooperativity shapes face and limb mesenchyme. Kim S, Morgunova E, Naqvi S, Goovaerts S, Bader M, Koska M, Popov A, Luong C, Pogson A, Swigut T, Claes P, Taipale J, Wysocka J. Cell. 2024 Feb 1;187(3):692-711.e26. doi: 10.1016/j.cell.2023.12.032. Epub 2024 Jan 22. PubMed 38262408.
Backbone
  Vector backbone: pGL3-Promoter, GenBank: U47298.2
  Backbone size w/o insert (bp): 5016
  Vector type: Luciferase
Growth in bacteria
  Bacterial resistance: Ampicillin, 100 μg/mL
  Growth temperature: 37°C
  Growth strain: DH5alpha
  Copy number: High Copy
Gene/Insert
  Gene/Insert name: Minimal enhancer regions 1 and 2 (min1 and min2) from SOX9 enhancer cluster EC1.45 with E-boxes mutated
  Species: H. sapiens (human)
  Insert size (bp): 488
  Mutation: 4X E-box mutations within Coordinator motifs
  Promoter: SV40
  Cloning method: Restriction Enzyme; 5′ cloning site Unknown (unknown if destroyed); 3′ cloning site Unknown (unknown if destroyed)
  Sequencing primers: 5′ CGCTCTCCATCAAAACAAAACG; 3′ GAGTTAGGGGCGGGATGG
Terms and licenses: Academic/Nonprofit Terms; Industry Terms: Not Available to Industry
How to cite: pGL3-noSV40-humanEC1.45_min1-2_4XEboxMutant was a gift from Joanna Wysocka (Addgene plasmid # 215026 ; http://n2t.net/addgene:215026 ; RRID:Addgene_215026)
